Addgene plasmid #197564: pAAV-hChATp-tdTomato
Purpose: Expresses tdTomato under a human choline acetyltransferase (hChAT) promoter fragment
Depositing lab: Casey Maguire. Depositing organization: Massachusetts General Hospital. Publication: An AAV capsid increases transduction of striatum and a ChAT promoter allows selective cholinergic neuron transduction. Santoscoy MC, Espinoza P, De La Cruz D, Mahamdeh M, Starr JR, Patel N, Maguire CA. Mol Ther Methods Clin Dev. 2023 May 9;29:532-540. doi: 10.1016/j.omtm.2023.05.001. eCollection 2023 Jun 8. PubMed 37359416.
Backbone
  Vector backbone: pAAV-CAG-tdTomato Addgene 59462
  Total vector size (bp): 6278
  Vector type: AAV
Growth in bacteria
  Bacterial resistance: Ampicillin, 100 μg/mL
  Growth temperature: 37°C
  Growth strain: NEB Stable
  Growth instructions: This plasmid contains AAV ITR sequences so care must be taken to screen for intact ITRs at each step of plasmid production/cloning.
  Copy number: Low Copy
Gene/Insert
  Gene/Insert name: tdTomato
  Species: Discosoma sp.
  Insert size (bp): 1431
  Promoter: human ChAT promoter
  Cloning method: Gibson Cloning
  Sequencing primers: 5′ NA
Resource information
  A portion of this plasmid was derived from a plasmid made by: We received the original plasmid from Addgene 59462
Terms and licenses: Academic/Nonprofit Terms; Industry Terms: Not Available to Industry
How to cite: pAAV-hChATp-tdTomato was a gift from Casey Maguire (Addgene plasmid # 197564 ; http://n2t.net/addgene:197564 ; RRID:Addgene_197564)
