[The description below was written by a language model from this plasmid's Addgene catalogue record and pLannotate feature annotations shown in this document.]
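Description:
pAAV-hChATp-tdTomato is an adeno-associated virus transfer plasmid in which the red-orange fluorescent protein tdTomato is driven by a fragment of the human choline acetyltransferase (ChAT) promoter. It was built by Gibson cloning from a pAAV-CAG-tdTomato backbone, with the ChAT fragment taking the place of the CAG promoter. The expression cassette lies between two AAV2 inverted terminal repeats, which are the cis elements needed for replication and packaging of the intervening DNA into recombinant AAV particles when rep, cap and helper functions are supplied in trans.

In the annotated sequence, one ITR spans the plasmid origin and is followed by a short residual fragment of the CMV enhancer, probably a leftover of the parental CAG promoter. The roughly 900 bp stretch between that fragment and the tdTomato coding sequence carries no annotation and is presumably where the hChAT promoter sits, although the feature table does not mark it. Downstream of tdTomato (a tandem-dimer derivative of the Discosoma fluorescent protein) are a WPRE, which enhances transcript stability and expression, an SV40 polyadenylation signal, and the second ITR. The bacterial portion contains a ColE1/pUC-type origin, an ampicillin resistance gene with its own promoter, and an f1 origin, plus small lacZα and lacI remnants. The catalogue lists the plasmid as low copy despite the pUC-type origin and notes that ITR integrity should be monitored. The sequenced record is slightly shorter (6,226 nt) than the stated total size (6,278 bp).

The associated work indicates that the vector is used to restrict AAV-delivered reporter expression to cholinergic neurons, for example in the striatum.
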