Features (pLannotate 1.2.2; 14 found; start..end, strand, type, name):
    192..310     +  enhancer       CMV enhancer (fragment): human cytomegalovirus immediate early enhancer
   1216..2643    +  CDS            tdTomato: tdTomato is a basic (constitutively fluorescent) orange fluorescent protein published in 2004, derived from Discosoma sp.. It is reported to be a somewhat slowly-maturing tandem dimer with low acid sensitivity.
   2647..2671    +  misc_feature   MCS (fragment): pBluescript multiple cloning site
   2671..3259    +  misc_feature   WPRE: woodchuck hepatitis virus posttranscriptional regulatory element
   3302..3423    -  polyA_signal   SV40 poly(A) signal: SV40 polyadenylation signal
   3446..3514    -  CDS            large T antigen (fragment): large T antigen from SV40 (simian virus 40)
   3585..3718    +  repeat_region  AAV2 ITR: inverted terminal repeat of adeno-associated virus serotype 2 inverted
   3712..3768    -  CDS            lacI (fragment): lac repressor; lacI; The lac repressor binds to the lac operator to inhibit transcription in E. coli. This inhibition can be relieved by adding lactose or isopropyl-β-D-thiogalactopyranoside (IPTG).
   3951..4539    -  rep_origin     ori: high-copy-number ColE1/pMB1/pBR322/pUC origin of replication
   4710..5570    -  CDS            AmpR: β-lactamase; bla; confers resistance to ampicillin, carbenicillin, and related antibiotics
   5571..5675    -  promoter       AmpR promoter: bla
   5728..6156    -  rep_origin     f1 ori (sequence partly withheld): f1 bacteriophage origin of replication; arrow indicates direction of (+) strand synthesis
   6161..4       -  CDS            lacZα (fragment) (across the origin): LacZα fragment of β-galactosidase; lacZ fragment
   6225..131     -  repeat_region  AAV2 ITR (fragment) (across the origin): inverted terminal repeat of adeno-associated virus serotype 2 inverted
>Addgene plasmid #197564 | pAAV-hChATp-tdTomato | addgene full sequence | sequence record 388047 | Addgene NGS Result
GCTGCGCGCTCGCTCGCTCACTGAGGCCGCCCGGGCAAAGCCCGGGCGTCGGGCGACCTTTGGTCGCCCG
GCCTCAGTGAGCGAGCGAGCGCGCAGAGAGGGAGTGGCCAACTCCATCACTAGGGGTTCCTTGTAGTTAA
TGATTAACCCGCCATGCTACTTATCTACGTAGCCATGCTCTAGGAAGAGTACCATTGACGTCAATAATGA
CGTATGTTCCCATAGTAACGCCAATAGGGACTTTCCATTGACGTCAATGGGTGGAGTATTTACGGTAAAC
TGCCCACTTGGCAGTACATCAAGTGTATCACCCGGGAGCAGGGGGTGGGGAAGGAGGAGCAGTGGCTGGT
GGCAAGTCTGAGCCAGGACATAGCCGATGACAGCCTGTGAGTGACCGGCCAGACTGGGGTTGGACCTTCG
GGGCAGAGCAGGCAGCCCTTGGAAAGCCAGGCTGGTAGGAGCATGGGTGGGAGGCACAAAACACAGACAA
ACAGACATATATACACATATATCCTCTAGGCATCTCCGAGGAGTGATGGAGGAGAGAGTTGGTAGGTGGG
ACCACAGGAAACCATCCCACCCAGCTCTGCCTTCTTCAAGCTCAGGGTCCCTGAAGCCTGACTAGTGTCT
CCCGAATGGGGGAGGGGGGGGCTCTGGGCAGAGCAAAAGGAGGCATTGGCTGCATGTCTTAGGGCCTTTA
CCAACTGACCTTGTCCTTGCTGTCCTCTCAAAAGACTGCCATGCTCCGGTGAATCCTCACCAGGACGCCA
CCTCTTTCACTTTGCAGTTGGGGGCAGCCCCTACGAACCCACAGCACTGGGAGGCGTGGGAACAAGCCTG
TGGAGAGTGTCCCTGCACTGTGCCAGCAAGGGCTTTACATTCTCTGCCCAGCACTGCAAGGCAGCCCCAG
GCTCCTCCATCCTTGGGCCTGGTTCATCCATCTTTCTGGACTCTCTGTTCCTGGCAACAACCCTGCCAGT
CCCGATACATGGGCGGTGCTTGCCTCTGGGTAGGGGTGGTGTTGGGTGGGGAGAGGGGTGAGGAAATTAG
CTAAACCTCAGCTTTAGACTTGAGAGAATAGAGGGTGGGCTGGTGGAAAACATGAGTATGTGCCTGTGGA
GGCTTAGGTTCAGGGGGATCTCAGAGGGTAGCAATTGTGACCCACAGCCTAATAATAACAGTCTTTGCCC
TCTTGGCCTGGCTCGTACCGCCACCATGGTGAGTAAGGGCGAGGAAGTGATCAAAGAGTTCATGCGGTTT
AAGGTGAGAATGGAAGGAAGCATGAACGGCCACGAGTTCGAAATTGAGGGAGAAGGAGAGGGACGGCCCT
ACGAGGGCACCCAGACAGCCAAGCTGAAAGTGACAAAGGGCGGGCCTCTGCCATTCGCTTGGGACATCCT
GAGCCCACAGTTTATGTACGGCTCCAAGGCCTATGTGAAACATCCAGCTGACATTCCCGATTATAAGAAA
CTGAGCTTCCCCGAGGGGTTTAAGTGGGAAAGAGTGATGAACTTCGAGGACGGAGGCCTGGTGACTGTGA
CCCAGGACAGCTCCCTGCAGGATGGGACCCTGATCTACAAGGTGAAAATGAGAGGGACAAATTTTCCCCC
TGATGGACCTGTGATGCAGAAGAAAACTATGGGATGGGAGGCCTCCACCGAAAGGCTGTATCCACGCGAC
GGGGTGCTGAAAGGAGAAATCCACCAGGCTCTGAAGCTGAAAGATGGGGGACATTACCTGGTGGAGTTCA
AGACAATCTACATGGCCAAGAAACCTGTGCAGCTGCCAGGCTACTATTACGTGGACACAAAACTGGATAT
CACTTCACACAACGAGGACTACACTATTGTGGAGCAGTATGAACGGAGCGAGGGGAGACACCATCTGTTC
CTGGGCCATGGGACTGGAAGTACCGGCTCAGGGTCTAGTGGAACCGCCTCAAGCGAGGATAACAATATGG
CTGTGATCAAAGAGTTCATGAGGTTTAAGGTGCGCATGGAGGGCAGCATGAATGGGCACGAATTTGAGAT
TGAAGGAGAGGGCGAAGGGAGGCCTTACGAGGGCACACAGACTGCCAAGCTGAAAGTGACCAAGGGAGGA
CCACTGCCTTTCGCTTGGGATATCCTGTCTCCTCAGTTTATGTACGGAAGTAAGGCCTATGTCAAGCATC
CCGCTGACATTCCTGATTACAAGAAACTGTCTTTCCCAGAGGGCTTTAAGTGGGAGAGAGTGATGAATTT
TGAAGATGGAGGCCTGGTGACCGTGACACAGGACTCCTCTCTGCAGGATGGCACTCTGATCTACAAAGTC
AAAATGCGCGGCACCAATTTTCCACCCGATGGGCCCGTGATGCAGAAGAAAACAATGGGGTGGGAGGCCA
GCACTGAACGGCTGTATCCTAGAGACGGAGTGCTGAAGGGCGAAATCCACCAGGCCCTGAAGCTGAAAGA
CGGCGGCCACTACCTGGTGGAGTTCAAAACCATCTACATGGCCAAGAAACCAGTGCAGCTGCCCGGCTAT
TACTATGTGGACACCAAGCTGGATATCACATCCCACAATGAAGACTACACCATTGTGGAACAGTATGAGA
GGTCTGAAGGACGCCACCATCTGTTTCTGTACGGCATGGATGAGCTGTATAAGTAAGAATTCGATATCAA
GCTTATCGATAATCAACCTCTGGATTACAAAATTTGTGAAAGATTGACTGGTATTCTTAACTATGTTGCT
CCTTTTACGCTATGTGGATACGCTGCTTTAATGCCTTTGTATCATGCTATTGCTTCCCGTATGGCTTTCA
TTTTCTCCTCCTTGTATAAATCCTGGTTGCTGTCTCTTTATGAGGAGTTGTGGCCCGTTGTCAGGCAACG
TGGCGTGGTGTGCACTGTGTTTGCTGACGCAACCCCCACTGGTTGGGGCATTGCCACCACCTGTCAGCTC
CTTTCCGGGACTTTCGCTTTCCCCCTCCCTATTGCCACGGCGGAACTCATCGCCGCCTGCCTTGCCCGCT
GCTGGACAGGGGCTCGGCTGTTGGGCACTGACAATTCCGTGGTGTTGTCGGGGAAATCATCGTCCTTTCC
TTGGCTGCTCGCCTGTGTTGCCACCTGGATTCTGCGCGGGACGTCCTTCTGCTACGTCCCTTCGGCCCTC
AATCCAGCGGACCTTCCTTCCCGCGGCCTGCTGCCGGCTCTGCGGCCTCTTCCGCGTCTTCGCCTTCGCC
CTCAGACGAGTCGGATCTCCCTTTGGGCCGCCTCCCCGCATCGATACCGTCGACCCGGGCGGCCGCTTCG
AGCAGACATGATAAGATACATTGATGAGTTTGGACAAACCACAACTAGAATGCAGTGAAAAAAATGCTTT
ATTTGTGAAATTTGTGATGCTATTGCTTTATTTGTAACCATTATAAGCTGCAATAAACAAGTTAACAACA
ACAATTGCATTCATTTTATGTTTCAGGTTCAGGGGGAGATGTGGGAGGTTTTTTAAAGCAAGTAAAACCT
CTACAAATGTGGTAAAATCGATAAGGATCTTCCTAGAGCATGGCTACGTAGATAAGTAGCATGGCGGGTT
AATCATTAACTACAAGGAACCCCTAGTGATGGAGTTGGCCACTCCCTCTCTGCGCGCTCGCTCGCTCACT
GAGGCCGGGCGACCAAAGGTCGCCCGACGCCCGGGCTTTGCCCGGGCGGCCTCAGTGAGCGAGCGAGCGC
GCAGCTGCATTAATGAATCGGCCAACGCGCGGGGAGAGGCGGTTTGCGTATTGGGCGCTCTTCCGCTTCC
TCGCTCACTGACTCGCTGCGCTCGGTCGTTCGGCTGCGGCGAGCGGTATCAGCTCACTCAAAGGCGGTAA
TACGGTTATCCACAGAATCAGGGGATAACGCAGGAAAGAACATGTGAGCAAAAGGCCAGCAAAAGGCCAG
GAACCGTAAAAAGGCCGCGTTGCTGGCGTTTTTCCATAGGCTCCGCCCCCCTGACGAGCATCACAAAAAT
CGACGCTCAAGTCAGAGGTGGCGAAACCCGACAGGACTATAAAGATACCAGGCGTTTCCCCCTGGAAGCT
CCCTCGTGCGCTCTCCTGTTCCGACCCTGCCGCTTACCGGATACCTGTCCGCCTTTCTCCCTTCGGGAAG
CGTGGCGCTTTCTCATAGCTCACGCTGTAGGTATCTCAGTTCGGTGTAGGTCGTTCGCTCCAAGCTGGGC
TGTGTGCACGAACCCCCCGTTCAGCCCGACCGCTGCGCCTTATCCGGTAACTATCGTCTTGAGTCCAACC
CGGTAAGACACGACTTATCGCCACTGGCAGCAGCCACTGGTAACAGGATTAGCAGAGCGAGGTATGTAGG
CGGTGCTACAGAGTTCTTGAAGTGGTGGCCTAACTACGGCTACACTAGAAGAACAGTATTTGGTATCTGC
GCTCTGCTGAAGCCAGTTACCTTCGGAAAAAGAGTTGGTAGCTCTTGATCCGGCAAACAAACCACCGCTG
GTAGCGGTGGTTTTTTTGTTTGCAAGCAGCAGATTACGCGCAGAAAAAAAGGATCTCAAGAAGATCCTTT
GATCTTTTCTACGGGGTCTGACGCTCAGTGGAACGAAAACTCACGTTAAGGGATTTTGGTCATGAGATTA
TCAAAAAGGATCTTCACCTAGATCCTTTTAAATTAAAAATGAAGTTTTAAATCAATCTAAAGTATATATG
AGTAAACTTGGTCTGACAGTTACCAATGCTTAATCAGTGAGGCACCTATCTCAGCGATCTGTCTATTTCG
TTCATCCATAGTTGCCTGACTCCCCGTCGTGTAGATAACTACGATACGGGAGGGCTTACCATCTGGCCCC
AGTGCTGCAATGATACCGCGAGACCCACGCTCACCGGCTCCAGATTTATCAGCAATAAACCAGCCAGCCG
GAAGGGCCGAGCGCAGAAGTGGTCCTGCAACTTTATCCGCCTCCATCCAGTCTATTAATTGTTGCCGGGA
AGCTAGAGTAAGTAGTTCGCCAGTTAATAGTTTGCGCAACGTTGTTGCCATTGCTACAGGCATCGTGGTG
TCACGCTCGTCGTTTGGTATGGCTTCATTCAGCTCCGGTTCCCAACGATCAAGGCGAGTTACATGATCCC
CCATGTTGTGCAAAAAAGCGGTTAGCTCCTTCGGTCCTCCGATCGTTGTCAGAAGTAAGTTGGCCGCAGT
GTTATCACTCATGGTTATGGCAGCACTGCATAATTCTCTTACTGTCATGCCATCCGTAAGATGCTTTTCT
GTGACTGGTGAGTACTCAACCAAGTCATTCTGAGAATAGTGTATGCGGCGACCGAGTTGCTCTTGCCCGG
CGTCAATACGGGATAATACCGCGCCACATAGCAGAACTTTAAAAGTGCTCATCATTGGAAAACGTTCTTC
GGGGCGAAAACTCTCAAGGATCTTACCGCTGTTGAGATCCAGTTCGATGTAACCCACTCGTGCACCCAAC
TGATCTTCAGCATCTTTTACTTTCACCAGCGTTTCTGGGTGAGCAAAAACAGGAAGGCAAAATGCCGCAA
AAAAGGGAATAAGGGCGACACGGAAATGTTGAATACTCATACTCTTCCTTTTTCAATATTATTGAAGCAT
TTATCAGGGTTATTGTCTCATGAGCGGATACATATTTGAATGTATTTAGAAAAATAAACAAATAGGGGTT
CCGCGCACATTTCCCCGAAAAGTGCCACCTAAATTGTAAGCGTTAATATTTTGTTAAAATTCGCGTTAAA
TTTTTGTTAAATCAGCTCATTTTTTAACCAATAGGCCGAAATCGGCAAAATCCCTTATAAATCAAAAGAA
TAGACCGAGATAGGGT
[37 nt withheld, positions 5827-5863]
AAAGAACGTGGACTCCAACGTCAAAGG
[49 nt withheld, positions 5891-5939]
T
[91 nt withheld, positions 5941-6031]
G
[124 nt withheld, positions 6033-6156]
CCCATTCGCCATTCAGGCTGCGCAACTGTTGGGAAGGGCGATCGGTGCGGGCCTCTTCGCTATTACGCCA
